>Addgene plasmid #35330 | pBbS2k-RFP | depositor full sequence | sequence record 42997 | pBbS2k-RFP sequence 4864 bps
GACGTCTTAAGACCCACTTTCACATTTAAGTTGTTTTTCTAATCCGCATATGATCAATTCAAGGCCGAAT
AAGAAGGCTGGCTCTGCACCTTGGTGATCAAATAATTCGATAGCTTGTCGTAATAATGGCGGCATACTAT
CAGTAGTAGGTGTTTCCCTTTCTTCTTTAGCGACTTGATGCTCTTGATCTTCCAATACGCAACCTAAAGT
AAAATGCCCCACAGCGCTGAGTGCATATAATGCATTCTCTAGTGAAAAACCTTGTTGGCATAAAAAGGCT
AATTGATTTTCGAGAGTTTCATACTGTTTTTCTGTAGGCCGTGTACCTAAATGTACTTTTGCTCCATCGC
GATGACTTAGTAAAGCACATCTAAAACTTTTAGCGTTATTACGTAAAAAATCTTGCCAGCTTTCCCCTTC
TAAAGGGCAAAAGTGAGTATGGTGCCTATCTAACATCTCAATGGCTAAGGCGTCGAGCAAAGCCCGCTTA
TTTTTTACATGCCAATACAATGTAGGCTGCTCTACACCTAGCTTCTGGGCGAGTTTACGGGTTGTTAAAC
CTTCGATTCCGACCTCATTAAGCAGCTCTAATGCGCTGTTAATCACTTTACTTTTATCTAATCTAGACAT
CATTAATTCCTAATTTTTGTTGACACTCTATCGTTGATAGAGTTATTTTACCACTCCCTATCAGTGATAG
AGAAAAGAATTCAAAAGATCTTTTAAGAAGGAGATATACATATGGCGAGTAGCGAAGACGTTATCAAAGA
GTTCATGCGTTTCAAAGTTCGTATGGAAGGTTCCGTTAACGGTCACGAGTTCGAAATCGAAGGTGAAGGT
GAAGGTCGTCCGTACGAAGGTACCCAGACCGCTAAACTGAAAGTTACCAAAGGTGGTCCGCTGCCGTTCG
CTTGGGACATCCTGTCCCCGCAGTTCCAGTACGGTTCCAAAGCTTACGTTAAACACCCGGCTGACATCCC
GGACTACCTGAAACTGTCCTTCCCGGAAGGTTTCAAATGGGAACGTGTTATGAACTTCGAAGACGGTGGT
GTTGTTACCGTTACCCAGGACTCCTCCCTGCAAGACGGTGAGTTCATCTACAAAGTTAAACTGCGTGGTA
CCAACTTCCCGTCCGACGGTCCGGTTATGCAGAAAAAAACCATGGGTTGGGAAGCTTCCACCGAACGTAT
GTACCCGGAAGACGGTGCTCTGAAAGGTGAAATCAAAATGCGTCTGAAACTGAAAGACGGTGGTCACTAC
GACGCTGAAGTTAAAACCACCTACATGGCTAAAAAACCGGTTCAGCTGCCGGGTGCTTACAAAACCGACA
TCAAACTGGACATCACCTCCCACAACGAAGACTACACCATCGTTGAACAGTACGAACGTGCTGAAGGTCG
TCACTCCACCGGTGCTTAAGGATCCAAACTCGAGTAAGGATCTCCAGGCATCAAATAAAACGAAAGGCTC
AGTCGAAAGACTGGGCCTTTCGTTTTATCTGTTGTTTGTCGGTGAACGCTCTCTACTAGAGTCACACTGG
CTCACCTTCGGGTGGGCCTTTCTGCGTTTATACCTAGGGTACGGGTTTTGCTGCCCGCAAACGGGCTGTT
CTGGTGTTGCTAGTTTGTTATCAGAATCGCAGATCCGGCTTCAGCCGGTTTGCCGGCTGAAAGCGCTATT
TCTTCCAGAATTGCCATGATTTTTTCCCCACGGGAGGCGTCACTGGCTCCCGTGTTGTCGGCAGCTTTGA
TTCGATAAGCAGCATCGCCTGTTTCAGGCTGTCTATGTGTGACTGTTGAGCTGTAACAAGTTGTCTCAGG
TGTTCAATTTCATGTTCTAGTTGCTTTGTTTTACTGGTTTCACCTGTTCTATTAGGTGTTACATGCTGTT
CATCTGTTACATTGTCGATCTGTTCATGGTGAACAGCTTTGAATGCACCAAAAACTCGTAAAAGCTCTGA
TGTATCTATCTTTTTTACACCGTTTTCATCTGTGCATATGGACAGTTTTCCCTTTGATATGTAACGGTGA
ACAGTTGTTCTACTTTTGTTTGTTAGTCTTGATGCTTCACTGATAGATACAAGAGCCATAAGAACCTCAG
ATCCTTCCGTATTTAGCCAGTATGTTCTCTAGTGTGGTTCGTTGTTTTTGCGTGAGCCATGAGAACGAAC
CATTGAGATCATACTTACTTTGCATGTCACTCAAAAATTTTGCCTCAAAACTGGTGAGCTGAATTTTTGC
AGTTAAAGCATCGTGTAGTGTTTTTCTTAGTCCGTTATGTAGGTAGGAATCTGATGTAATGGTTGTTGGT
ATTTTGTCACCATTCATTTTTATCTGGTTGTTCTCAAGTTCGGTTACGAGATCCATTTGTCTATCTAGTT
CAACTTGGAAAATCAACGTATCAGTCGGGCGGCCTCGCTTATCAACCACCAATTTCATATTGCTGTAAGT
GTTTAAATCTTTACTTATTGGTTTCAAAACCCATTGGTTAAGCCTTTTAAACTCATGGTAGTTATTTTCA
AGCATTAACATGAACTTAAATTCATCAAGGCTAATCTCTATATTTGCCTTGTGAGTTTTCTTTTGTGTTA
GTTCTTTTAATAACCACTCATAAATCCTCATAGAGTATTTGTTTTCAAAAGACTTAACATGTTCCAGATT
ATATTTTATGAATTTTTTTAACTGGAAAAGATAAGGCAATATCTCTTCACTAAAAACTAATTCTAATTTT
TCGCTTGAGAACTTGGCATAGTTTGTCCACTGGAAAATCTCAAAGCCTTTAACCAAAGGATTCCTGATTT
CCACAGTTCTCGTCATCAGCTCTCTGGTTGCTTTAGCTAATACACCATAAGCATTTTCCCTACTGATGTT
CATCATCTGAGCGTATTGGTTATAAGTGAACGATACCGTCCGTTCTTTCCTTGTAGGGTTTTCAATCGTG
GGGTTGAGTAGTGCCACACAGCATAAAATTAGCTTGGTTTCATGCTCCGTTAAGTCATAGCGACTAATCG
CTAGTTCATTTGCTTTGAAAACAACTAATTCAGACATACATCTCAATTGGTCTAGGTGATTTTAATCACT
ATACCAATTGAGATGGGCTAGTCAATGATAATTACTAGTCCTTTTCCCGGGTGATCTGGGTATCTGTAAA
TTCTGCTAGACCTTTGCTGGAAAACTTGTAAATTCTGCTAGACCCTCTGTAAATTCCGCTAGACCTTTGT
GTGTTTTTTTTGTTTATATTCAAGTGGTTATAATTTATAGAATAAAGAAAGAATAAAAAAAGATAAAAAG
AATAGATCCCAGCCCTGTGTATAACTCACTACTTTAGTCAGTTCCGCAGTATTACAAAAGGATGTCGCAA
ACGCTGTTTGCTCCTCTACAAAACAGACCTTAAAACCCTAAAGGCTTAAGTAGCACCCTCGCAAGCTCGG
GCAAATCGCTGAATATTCCTTTTGTCTCCGACCATCAGGCACCTGAGTCGCTGTCTTTTTCGTGACATTC
AGTTCGCTGCGCTCACGGCTCTGGCAGTGAATGGGGGTAAATGGCACTACAGGCGCCTTTTATGGATTCA
TGCAAGGAAACTACCCATAATACAAGAAAAGCCCGTCACGGGCTTCTCAGGGCGTTTTATGGCGGGTCTG
CTATGTGGTGCTATCTGACTTTTTGCTGTTCAGCAGTTCCTGCCCTCTGATTTTCCAGTCTGACCACTTC
GGATTATCCCGTGACAGGTCATTCAGACTGGCTAATGCACCCAGTAAGGCAGCGGTATCATCAACAGGCT
TACCCGTCTTACTGTCCCTAGTGCTTGGATTCTCACCAATAAAAAACGCCCGGCGGCAACCGAGCGTTCT
GAACAAATCCAGATGGAGTTCTGAGGTCATTACTGGATCTATCAACAGGAGTCCAAGCGAGCTCTCGAAC
CCCAGAGTCCCGCTCAGAAGAACTCGTCAAGAAGGCGATAGAAGGCGATGCGCTGCGAATCGGGAGCGGC
GATACCGTAAAGCACGAGGAAGCGGTCAGCCCATTCGCCGCCAAGCTCTTCAGCAATATCACGGGTAGCC
AACGCTATGTCCTGATAGCGGTCCGCCACACCCAGCCGGCCACAGTCGATGAATCCAGAAAAGCGGCCAT
TTTCCACCATGATATTCGGCAAGCAGGCATCGCCATGGGTCACGACGAGATCCTCGCCGTCGGGCATGCG
CGCCTTGAGCCTGGCGAACAGTTCGGCTGGCGCGAGCCCCTGATGCTCTTCGTCCAGATCATCCTGATCG
ACAAGACCGGCTTCCATCCGAGTACGTGCTCGCTCGATGCGATGTTTCGCTTGGTGGTCGAATGGGCAGG
TAGCCGGATCAAGCGTATGCAGCCGCCGCATTGCATCAGCCATGATGGATACTTTCTCGGCAGGAGCAAG
GTGAGATGACAGGAGATCCTGCCCCGGCACTTCGCCCAATAGCAGCCAGTCCCTTCCCGCTTCAGTGACA
ACGTCGAGCACAGCTGCGCAAGGAACGCCCGTCGTGGCCAGCCACGATAGCCGCGCTGCCTCGTCCTGCA
GTTCATTCAGGGCACCGGACAGGTCGGTCTTGACAAAAAGAACCGGGCGCCCCTGCGCTGACAGCCGGAA
CACGGCGGCATCAGAGCAGCCGATTGTCTGTTGTGCCCAGTCATAGCCGAATAGCCTCTCCACCCAAGCG
GCCGGAGAACCTGCGTGCAATCCATCTTGTTCAATCATGCGAAACGATCCTCATCCTGTCTCTTGATCAG
ATCATGATCCCCTGCGCCATCAGATCCTTGGCGGCAAGAAAGCCATCCAGTTTACTTTGCAGGGCTTCCC
AACCTTACCAGAGGGCGCCCCAGCTGGCAATTCC
Features (pLannotate 1.2.2; 10 found; start..end, strand, type, name):
      7..630     -  CDS            TetR: tetracycline repressor TetR; tetR from transposon Tn10; TetR binds to the tetracycline operator tetO to inhibit transcription. This inhibition can be relieved by adding tetracycline or doxycycline.
    649..704     +  promoter       tetR/tetA promoters: tetR; overlapping promoters for bacterial tetR and tetA
    742..1419    +  CDS            mRFP1: monomeric derivative of DsRed (Campbell et al., 2002)
   1452..1523    +  terminator     rrnB T1 terminator: transcription terminator T1 from the E. coli rrnB gene
   1539..1566    +  terminator     T7Te terminator: phage T7 early transcription terminator
   2097..3047    -  CDS            Rep101: RepA protein needed for replication with the pSC101 origin; rep101
   3095..3317    -  rep_origin     pSC101 ori: low-copy replication origin that requires the Rep101 protein
   3809..3903    -  terminator     lambda t0 terminator: transcription terminator from phage lambda
   3937..4728    -  CDS            neo: KKA2_KLEPN - Also known as kan, nptII. Experimental evidence at protein level: Swiss-Prot protein existence level 1. Resistance to kanamycin, neomycin, paromomycin, ribostamycin, butirosin and gentamicin B. From Klebsiella pneumoniae.
   4760..4864    -  CDS            tnpA (fragment): TN5P_ECOLX - Also known as tnp. Experimental evidence at protein level: Swiss-Prot protein existence level 1. Mediates transposition of transposon Tn5 by a 'cut and paste' mechanism. First, the monomeric transposase binds the 19 bp inverted DNA repeats flanking the transposon. Then, dimerization of the DNA- bound transposase creates a synaptic DNA complex. After nicking of the first DNA strand, excision of the transposon proceeds through a series of intermediates. The transposase then mediates the insertion of the transposon at a new site by strand transfer. The activity of the wild- type tran
