[The description below was written by a language model from this plasmid's Addgene catalogue record and pLannotate feature annotations shown in this document.]
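Description:
pBbS2k-RFP is a low-copy bacterial expression plasmid from the BglBrick (pBb) vector series, a modular synthetic-biology platform for gene expression in E. coli. The full depositor sequence is 4,864 bp, consistent with a 4,186 bp backbone plus a 678 bp insert. Replication depends on the pSC101 origin together with its cognate Rep101 (RepA) initiator protein, which is encoded on the plasmid and accounts for the low copy number. Selection is by kanamycin, conferred by the neo/nptII aminoglycoside phosphotransferase gene, which is followed by a lambda t0 terminator. A short annotated fragment of Tn5 transposase next to the resistance gene is most likely a remnant carried over with the Tn5-derived kanamycin cassette rather than a functional element.

The payload is a tetracycline-regulated reporter cassette. The Tn10 tetR repressor gene is transcribed divergently from the overlapping tetR/tetA promoter region, and the tetA-side promoter drives mRFP1, a monomeric red fluorescent derivative of DsRed. TetR binds the tet operators and keeps transcription off until an inducer of the tetracycline family relieves repression, so red fluorescence gives a titratable readout of promoter activity. The rrnB T1 and T7Te terminators in tandem downstream of mRFP1 insulate the cassette from the rest of the plasmid.

In this vector family the RFP gene acts both as a characterisation reporter for a given combination of origin, promoter and resistance marker and as a placeholder that can be exchanged by restriction cloning for a gene of interest. This makes the plasmid useful for tightly controlled, low-dosage expression and for co-expression with compatible plasmids in metabolic engineering.
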