Addgene plasmid #35330: pBbS2k-RFP
Depositing lab: Jay Keasling. Depositing organization: University of California, Berkeley. Publication: BglBrick vectors and datasheets: A synthetic biology platform for gene expression. Lee TS, Krupa RA, Zhang F, Hajimorad M, Holtz WJ, Prasad N, Lee SK, Keasling JD. J Biol Eng. 2011 Sep 20;5:12. 10.1186/1754-1611-5-12 PubMed 21933410.
Backbone
  Vector backbone: pBb
  Backbone size w/o insert (bp): 4186
  Vector type: Bacterial Expression, Synthetic Biology
Growth in bacteria
  Bacterial resistance: Kanamycin, 50 μg/mL
  Growth temperature: 37°C
  Growth strain: DH5alpha
  Copy number: Low Copy
Gene/Insert
  Gene/Insert name: RFP (alt name: JBEI Part ID: JPUB_000096)
  Species: Synthetic
  Insert size (bp): 678
  Promoter: Tet
  Cloning method: Restriction Enzyme
  Sequencing primers: 5′ jkRFP-R (gctttggaaccgtactggaa); 3′ jkRFP-F (tggtcactacgacgctgaag)
Terms and licenses: Academic/Nonprofit Terms; Industry Terms: Not Available to Industry
Depositor comments: JBEI Part ID: JPUB_000096; Origin: SC101
How to cite: pBbS2k-RFP was a gift from Jay Keasling (Addgene plasmid # 35330 ; http://n2t.net/addgene:35330 ; RRID:Addgene_35330)
