>Addgene plasmid #35330 | pBbS2k-RFP | addgene partial sequence | sequence record 43663 | jkRFP-F 5'-tggtcactacgacgctgaag-3'
TCAGCTGCCGGGTGCTTACAAAACCGACATCAAACTGGACATCACCTCCCACAACGAAGACTACACCATC
GTTGAACAGTACGAACGTGCTGAAGGTCGTCACTCCACCGGTGCTTAAGGATCCAAACTCGAGTAAGGAT
CTCCAGGCATCAAATAAAACGAAAGGCTCAGTCGAAAGACTGGGCCTTTCGTTTTATCTGTTGTTTGTCG
GTGAACGCTCTCTACTAGAGTCACACTGGCTCACCTTCGGGTGGGCCTTTCTGCGTTTATACCTAGGGTA
CGGGTTTTGCTGCCCGCAAACGGGCTGTTCTGGTGTTGCTAGTTTGTTATCAGAATCGCAGATCCGGCTT
CAGCCGGTTTGCCGGCTGAAAGCGCTATTTCTTCCAGAATTGCCATGATTTTTTCCCCACGGGAGGCGTC
ACTGGCTCCCGTGTTGTCGGCAGCTTTGATTCGATAAGCAGCATCGCCTGTTTCAGGCTGTCTATGTGTG
ACTGTTGAGCTGTAACAAGTTGTCTCAGGTGTTCAATTTCATGTTCTAGTTGCTTTGTTTTACTGGTTTC
ACCTGTTCTATTAGGTGTTACATGCTGTTCATCTGTTACATTGTCGATCTGTTCATGGTGAACAGCTTTG
AATGCACCAAAAACTCGTAAAAGCTCTGATGTATCTATCTTTTTTACACCGTTTTCATCTGTGCATATGG
ACAGTTTTCCCTTTGATATGTAACGGTGAACAGTTGTTCTACTTTTGTTTGTTAGTCTTGATGCTTCACT
GATAGATACAAGAGCCATA
