>Addgene plasmid #35330 | pBbS2k-RFP | addgene partial sequence | sequence record 43664 | jkRFP-R 5'-gctttggaaccgtactggaa-3'
TTTGGTAACTTTCAGTTTAGCGGTCTGGGTACCTTCGTACGGACGACCTTCACCTTCACCTTCGATTTCG
AACTCGTGACCGTTAACGGAACCTTCCATACGAACTTTGAAACGCATGAACTCTTTGATAACGTCTTCGC
TACTCGCCATATGTATATCTCCTTCTTAAAAGATCTTTTGAATTCTTTTCTCTATCACTGATAGGGAGTG
GTAAAATAACTCTATCAACGATAGAGTGTCAACAAAAATTAGGAATTAATGATGTCTAGATTAGATAAAA
GTAAAGTGATTAACAGCGCATTAGAGCTGCTTAATGAGGTCGGAATCGAAGGTTTAACAACCCGTAAACT
CGCCCAGAAGCTAGGTGTAGAGCAGCCTACATTGTATTGGCATGTAAAAAATAAGCGGGCTTTGCTCGAC
GCCTTAGCCATTGAGATGTTAGATAGGCACCATACTCACTTTTGCCCTTTAGAAGGGGAAAGCTGGCAAG
ATTTTTTACGTAATAACGCTAAAAGTTTTAGATGTGCTTTACTAAGTCATCGCGATGGAGCAAAAGTACA
TTTAGGTACACGGCCTACAGAAAAACAGTATGAAACTCTCGAAAATCAATTAGCCTTTTTATGCCAACAA
GGTTTTTCACTAGAGAATGCATTATATGCACTCAGCGCTGTGGGGCATTTTACTTTAGGTTGCGTATTGG
AAGATCAAGAGCATCAAGTCGCTAAAGAAGAAAGGGAAACACCTACTACTGATAGTATGCCGCCATTATT
ACGACAAGCTATCGAATTATTTGATCACCAAAGTGCAGAG
